Addgene plasmid #77378: DGKQ gRNA (BRDN0001145367)
Purpose: 3rd generation lentiviral gRNA plasmid targeting human DGKQ
Depositing lab: John Doench & David Root. Depositing organization: Broad Institute. Publication: Optimized sgRNA design to maximize activity and minimize off-target effects of CRISPR-Cas9. Doench JG, Fusi N, Sullender M, Hegde M, Vaimberg EW, Donovan KF, Smith I, Tothova Z, Wilen C, Orchard R, Virgin HW, Listgarten J, Root DE. Nat Biotechnol. 2016 Jan 18. doi: 10.1038/nbt.3437. PubMed 26780180.
Backbone
  Vector backbone: lentiGuide-Puro
  Backbone manufacturer: Zhang Lab (Addgene plasmid # 52963)
  Vector type: Mammalian Expression, Lentiviral, CRISPR
  Selectable markers: Puromycin
Growth in bacteria
  Bacterial resistance: Ampicillin, 100 μg/mL
  Growth temperature: 37°C
  Growth strain: DH5alpha
  Copy number: High Copy
Gene/Insert
  Gene/Insert name: DGKQ (alt names: DGKQ; NM_001347.3)
  gRNA/shRNA sequence: GAGGATCCCGTGCACGAGTG
  Species: H. sapiens (human)
  Entrez Gene: DGKQ (a.k.a. DAGK, DAGK4, DAGK7)
  Promoter: hU6
  Cloning method: Unknown
  Sequencing primers: 5′ U6-F; 3′ pS2-R
Terms and licenses: Academic/Nonprofit Terms; Industry Terms: Not Available to Industry
Depositor comments: The gRNA was designed to target the following Genbank reference sequence(s): NM_001347.3. Note that this plasmid does NOT contain Cas9. It should be used in conjunction with lentiCas9-Blast (Addgene #52962) or otherwise with cell lines already expressing Cas9. Browse the full kinome gRNA library at http://www.addgene.org/pooled-library/broadgpp-human-kinome/ or visit http://www.broadinstitute.org/rnai/public/ for detailed protocols and information.
How to cite: DGKQ gRNA (BRDN0001145367) was a gift from John Doench & David Root (Addgene plasmid # 77378 ; http://n2t.net/addgene:77378 ; RRID:Addgene_77378)
