[The description below was written by a language model from this plasmid's Addgene catalogue record and pLannotate feature annotations shown in this document.]
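Description:
DGKQ gRNA (BRDN0001145367) is a third-generation lentiviral guide RNA plasmid built on the lentiGuide-Puro backbone, designed to direct Streptococcus pyogenes Cas9 to the human DGKQ gene (diacylglycerol kinase theta; also listed as DAGK, DAGK4, DAGK7). The guide was designed against the DGKQ reference transcript and belongs to a human kinome gRNA collection. In bacteria the roughly 8.3 kb plasmid replicates from a high-copy ColE1/pUC-type origin and is selected through the β-lactamase (AmpR) gene. An f1 origin, an SV40 origin and residual lac, T7 and T3 elements are also annotated as backbone remnants.

The lentiviral transfer cassette begins with an RSV promoter fused to a truncated HIV-1 5' LTR, which makes genomic RNA production Tat-independent. It continues with the Ψ packaging signal overlapping a gag fragment, the Rev response element for nuclear export of the unspliced genome, and a central polypurine tract. It ends in a ΔU3 self-inactivating 3' LTR followed by an SV40 polyadenylation signal.

Two expression units sit within this frame. A human U6 Pol III promoter drives the 20-nt DGKQ spacer fused to the Cas9 gRNA scaffold. An EF-1α core promoter with its intron A drives puromycin N-acetyltransferase for selection of transduced mammalian cells, with a WPRE downstream to enhance transcript expression.

The plasmid does not encode Cas9, so it must be paired with a separate Cas9 vector such as lentiCas9-Blast or used in cells already expressing Cas9. Its typical application is packaging into lentivirus for stable guide delivery and knockout of DGKQ in human cells.
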