Features (pLannotate 1.2.2; 29 found; start..end, strand, type, name):
     14..80      +  CDS            small t antigen (fragment): SV40 (simian virus 40) small t antigen
    106..317     +  promoter       EF-1α core promoter: core promoter for human elongation factor EF-1α
    318..1256    +  intron         EF-1α intron A: intron upstream of the start codon of human EF-1α
   1278..1877    +  CDS            PuroR (fragment): puromycin N-acetyltransferase; pac from Streptomyces; confers resistance to puromycin
   1893..2481    +  misc_feature   WPRE: woodchuck hepatitis virus posttranscriptional regulatory element
   2532..2551    +  misc_feature   cPPT/CTS (fragment): central polypurine tract and central termination sequence of HIV-1
   2553..2786    +  LTR            3' LTR (ΔU3): self-inactivating 3' long terminal repeat (LTR) from HIV-1
   2864..2985    +  polyA_signal   SV40 poly(A) signal: SV40 polyadenylation signal
   3025..3160    +  rep_origin     SV40 ori: SV40 origin of replication
   3181..3199    -  promoter       T7 promoter: promoter for bacteriophage T7 RNA polymerase
   3207..3362    +  CDS            lacZα (fragment): LacZα fragment of β-galactosidase; lacZ fragment
   3367..3795    +  rep_origin     f1 ori (sequence partly withheld): f1 bacteriophage origin of replication; arrow indicates direction of (+) strand synthesis
   3848..3952    +  promoter       AmpR promoter: bla
   3953..4813    +  CDS            AmpR: β-lactamase; bla; confers resistance to ampicillin, carbenicillin, and related antibiotics
   4984..5572    +  rep_origin     ori: high-copy-number ColE1/pMB1/pBR322/pUC origin of replication
   5755..5847    +  CDS            lacI (fragment): lac repressor; lacI; The lac repressor binds to the lac operator to inhibit transcription in E. coli. This inhibition can be relieved by adding lactose or isopropyl-β-D-thiogalactopyranoside (IPTG).
   5860..5881    +  protein_bind   CAP binding site: CAP binding activates transcription in the presence of cAMP. E. coli catabolite activator protein
   5896..5926    +  promoter       lac promoter: promoter for the E. coli lac operon
   5934..5950    +  protein_bind   lac operator: The lac repressor binds to the lac operator to inhibit transcription in E. coli. This inhibition can be relieved by adding lactose or isopropyl-β-D-thiogalactopyranoside (IPTG). lac repressor encoded by lacI
   5995..6013    +  promoter       T3 promoter: promoter for bacteriophage T3 RNA polymerase
   6041..6267    +  promoter       RSV promoter: Rous sarcoma virus enhancer/promoter
   6268..6448    +  LTR            5' LTR (truncated): truncated 5' long terminal repeat (LTR) from HIV-1
   6495..6620    +  misc_feature   HIV-1 Ψ: packaging signal of human immunodeficiency virus type 1
   6604..6967    +  CDS            HIV-1 gag (fragment): gag protein from human immunodeficiency virus 1; gag
   7113..7346    +  misc_feature   RRE: The Rev response element (RRE) of HIV-1 allows for Rev-dependent mRNA export from the nucleus to the cytoplasm.
   7723..7749    +  CDS            Rev (fragment): human immunodeficiency virus 1 (HIV-1) Rev protein; rev; enhances nuclear export of unspliced and incompletely spliced viral mRNAs
   7753..7993    +  promoter       U6 promoter: RNA polymerase III promoter for human U6 snRNA
   8023..8098    +  misc_RNA       gRNA scaffold: guide RNA scaffold for the Streptococcus pyogenes CRISPR/Cas9 system
   8154..8271    +  misc_feature   cPPT/CTS: central polypurine tract and central termination sequence of HIV-1
>Addgene plasmid #77378 | DGKQ gRNA (BRDN0001145367) | addgene full sequence | sequence record 187646 | Addgene Assembled Sequence
CCCGGGTGCAAAGATGGATAAAGTTTTAAACAGAGAGGAATCTTTGCAGCTAATGGACCTTCTAGGTCTT
GAAAGGAGTGGGAATTGGCTCCGGTGCCCGTCAGTGGGCAGAGCGCACATCGCCCACAGTCCCCGAGAAG
TTGGGGGGAGGGGTCGGCAATTGATCCGGTGCCTAGAGAAGGTGGCGCGGGGTAAACTGGGAAAGTGATG
TCGTGTACTGGCTCCGCCTTTTTCCCGAGGGTGGGGGAGAACCGTATATAAGTGCAGTAGTCGCCGTGAA
CGTTCTTTTTCGCAACGGGTTTGCCGCCAGAACACAGGTAAGTGCCGTGTGTGGTTCCCGCGGGCCTGGC
CTCTTTACGGGTTATGGCCCTTGCGTGCCTTGAATTACTTCCACCTGGCTGCAGTACGTGATTCTTGATC
CCGAGCTTCGGGTTGGAAGTGGGTGGGAGAGTTCGAGGCCTTGCGCTTAAGGAGCCCCTTCGCCTCGTGC
TTGAGTTGAGGCCTGGCCTGGGCGCTGGGGCCGCCGCGTGCGAATCTGGTGGCACCTTCGCGCCTGTCTC
GCTGCTTTCGATAAGTCTCTAGCCATTTAAAATTTTTGATGACCTGCTGCGACGCTTTTTTTCTGGCAAG
ATAGTCTTGTAAATGCGGGCCAAGATCTGCACACTGGTATTTCGGTTTTTGGGGCCGCGGGCGGCGACGG
GGCCCGTGCGTCCCAGCGCACATGTTCGGCGAGGCGGGGCCTGCGAGCGCGGCCACCGAGAATCGGACGG
GGGTAGTCTCAAGCTGGCCGGCCTGCTCTGGTGCCTGGCCTCGCGCCGCCGTGTATCGCCCCGCCCTGGG
CGGCAAGGCTGGCCCGGTCGGCACCAGTTGCGTGAGCGGAAAGATGGCCGCTTCCCGGCCCTGCTGCAGG
GAGCTCAAAATGGAGGACGCGGCGCTCGGGAGAGCGGGCGGGTGAGTCACCCACACAAAGGAAAAGGGCC
TTTCCGTCCTCAGCCGTCGCTTCATGTGACTCCACGGAGTACCGGGCGCCGTCCAGGCACCTCGATTAGT
TCTCGAGCTTTTGGAGTACGTCGTCTTTAGGTTGGGGGGAGGGGTTTTATGCGATGGAGTTTCCCCACAC
TGAGTGGGTGGAGACTGAAGTTAGGCCAGCTTGGCACTTGATGTAATTCTCCTTGGAATTTGCCCTTTTT
GAGTTTGGATCTTGGTTCATTCTCAAGCCTCAGACAGTGGTTCAAAGTTTTTTTCTTCCATTTCAGGTGT
CGTGACGTACGGCCACCATGACCGAGTACAAGCCCACGGTGCGCCTCGCCACCCGCGACGACGTCCCCAG
GGCCGTACGCACCCTCGCCGCCGCGTTCGCCGACTACCCCGCCACGCGCCACACCGTCGATCCGGACCGC
CACATCGAGCGGGTCACCGAGCTGCAAGAACTCTTCCTCACGCGCGTCGGGCTCGACATCGGCAAGGTGT
GGGTCGCGGACGACGGCGCCGCCGTGGCGGTCTGGACCACGCCGGAGAGCGTCGAAGCGGGGGCGGTGTT
CGCCGAGATCGGCCCGCGCATGGCCGAGTTGAGCGGTTCCCGGCTGGCCGCGCAGCAACAGATGGAAGGC
CTCCTGGCGCCGCACCGGCCCAAGGAGCCCGCGTGGTTCCTGGCCACCGTCGGAGTCTCGCCCGACCACC
AGGGCAAGGGTCTGGGCAGCGCCGTCGTGCTCCCCGGAGTGGAGGCGGCCGAGCGCGCCGGGGTGCCCGC
CTTCCTGGAGACCTCCGCGCCCCGCAACCTCCCCTTCTACGAGCGGCTCGGCTTCACCGTCACCGCCGAC
GTCGAGGTGCCCGAAGGACCGCGCACCTGGTGCATGACCCGCAAGCCCGGTGCCTGAACGCGTTAAGTCG
ACAATCAACCTCTGGATTACAAAATTTGTGAAAGATTGACTGGTATTCTTAACTATGTTGCTCCTTTTAC
GCTATGTGGATACGCTGCTTTAATGCCTTTGTATCATGCTATTGCTTCCCGTATGGCTTTCATTTTCTCC
TCCTTGTATAAATCCTGGTTGCTGTCTCTTTATGAGGAGTTGTGGCCCGTTGTCAGGCAACGTGGCGTGG
TGTGCACTGTGTTTGCTGACGCAACCCCCACTGGTTGGGGCATTGCCACCACCTGTCAGCTCCTTTCCGG
GACTTTCGCTTTCCCCCTCCCTATTGCCACGGCGGAACTCATCGCCGCCTGCCTTGCCCGCTGCTGGACA
GGGGCTCGGCTGTTGGGCACTGACAATTCCGTGGTGTTGTCGGGGAAATCATCGTCCTTTCCTTGGCTGC
TCGCCTGTGTTGCCACCTGGATTCTGCGCGGGACGTCCTTCTGCTACGTCCCTTCGGCCCTCAATCCAGC
GGACCTTCCTTCCCGCGGCCTGCTGCCGGCTCTGCGGCCTCTTCCGCGTCTTCGCCTTCGCCCTCAGACG
AGTCGGATCTCCCTTTGGGCCGCCTCCCCGCGTCGACTTTAAGACCAATGACTTACAAGGCAGCTGTAGA
TCTTAGCCACTTTTTAAAAGAAAAGGGGGGACTGGAAGGGCTAATTCACTCCCAACGAAGACAAGATCTG
CTTTTTGCTTGTACTGGGTCTCTCTGGTTAGACCAGATCTGAGCCTGGGAGCTCTCTGGCTAACTAGGGA
ACCCACTGCTTAAGCCTCAATAAAGCTTGCCTTGAGTGCTTCAAGTAGTGTGTGCCCGTCTGTTGTGTGA
CTCTGGTAACTAGAGATCCCTCAGACCCTTTTAGTCAGTGTGGAAAATCTCTAGCAGTACGTATAGTAGT
TCATGTCATCTTATTATTCAGTATTTATAACTTGCAAAGAAATGAATATCAGAGAGTGAGAGGAACTTGT
TTATTGCAGCTTATAATGGTTACAAATAAAGCAATAGCATCACAAATTTCACAAATAAAGCATTTTTTTC
ACTGCATTCTAGTTGTGGTTTGTCCAAACTCATCAATGTATCTTATCATGTCTGGCTCTAGCTATCCCGC
CCCTAACTCCGCCCATCCCGCCCCTAACTCCGCCCAGTTCCGCCCATTCTCCGCCCCATGGCTGACTAAT
TTTTTTTATTTATGCAGAGGCCGAGGCCGCCTCGGCCTCTGAGCTATTCCAGAAGTAGTGAGGAGGCTTT
TTTGGAGGCCTAGGGACGTACCCAATTCGCCCTATAGTGAGTCGTATTACGCGCGCTCACTGGCCGTCGT
TTTACAACGTCGTGACTGGGAAAACCCTGGCGTTACCCAACTTAATCGCCTTGCAGCACATCCCCCTTTC
GCCAGCTGGCGTAATAGCGAAGAGGCCCGCACCGATCGCCCTTCCCAACAGTTGCGCAGCCTGAATGGCG
AATGGG
[124 nt withheld, positions 3367-3490]
C
[91 nt withheld, positions 3492-3582]
A
[49 nt withheld, positions 3584-3632]
CCTTTGACGTTGGAGTCCACGTTCTTT
[37 nt withheld, positions 3660-3696]
ACCCTATCTCGGTCTATTCTTTTGATTTATAAGGGATTTTGCCGATTTCGGCCTATTGGTTAAAAAATGA
GCTGATTTAACAAAAATTTAACGCGAATTTTAACAAAATATTAACGCTTACAATTTAGGTGGCACTTTTC
GGGGAAATGTGCGCGGAACCCCTATTTGTTTATTTTTCTAAATACATTCAAATATGTATCCGCTCATGAG
ACAATAACCCTGATAAATGCTTCAATAATATTGAAAAAGGAAGAGTATGAGTATTCAACATTTCCGTGTC
GCCCTTATTCCCTTTTTTGCGGCATTTTGCCTTCCTGTTTTTGCTCACCCAGAAACGCTGGTGAAAGTAA
AAGATGCTGAAGATCAGTTGGGTGCACGAGTGGGTTACATCGAACTGGATCTCAACAGCGGTAAGATCCT
TGAGAGTTTTCGCCCCGAAGAACGTTTTCCAATGATGAGCACTTTTAAAGTTCTGCTATGTGGCGCGGTA
TTATCCCGTATTGACGCCGGGCAAGAGCAACTCGGTCGCCGCATACACTATTCTCAGAATGACTTGGTTG
AGTACTCACCAGTCACAGAAAAGCATCTTACGGATGGCATGACAGTAAGAGAATTATGCAGTGCTGCCAT
AACCATGAGTGATAACACTGCGGCCAACTTACTTCTGACAACGATCGGAGGACCGAAGGAGCTAACCGCT
TTTTTGCACAACATGGGGGATCATGTAACTCGCCTTGATCGTTGGGAACCGGAGCTGAATGAAGCCATAC
CAAACGACGAGCGTGACACCACGATGCCTGTAGCAATGGCAACAACGTTGCGCAAACTATTAACTGGCGA
ACTACTTACTCTAGCTTCCCGGCAACAATTAATAGACTGGATGGAGGCGGATAAAGTTGCAGGACCACTT
CTGCGCTCGGCCCTTCCGGCTGGCTGGTTTATTGCTGATAAATCTGGAGCCGGTGAGCGTGGGTCTCGCG
GTATCATTGCAGCACTGGGGCCAGATGGTAAGCCCTCCCGTATCGTAGTTATCTACACGACGGGGAGTCA
GGCAACTATGGATGAACGAAATAGACAGATCGCTGAGATAGGTGCCTCACTGATTAAGCATTGGTAACTG
TCAGACCAAGTTTACTCATATATACTTTAGATTGATTTAAAACTTCATTTTTAATTTAAAAGGATCTAGG
TGAAGATCCTTTTTGATAATCTCATGACCAAAATCCCTTAACGTGAGTTTTCGTTCCACTGAGCGTCAGA
CCCCGTAGAAAAGATCAAAGGATCTTCTTGAGATCCTTTTTTTCTGCGCGTAATCTGCTGCTTGCAAACA
AAAAAACCACCGCTACCAGCGGTGGTTTGTTTGCCGGATCAAGAGCTACCAACTCTTTTTCCGAAGGTAA
CTGGCTTCAGCAGAGCGCAGATACCAAATACTGTTCTTCTAGTGTAGCCGTAGTTAGGCCACCACTTCAA
GAACTCTGTAGCACCGCCTACATACCTCGCTCTGCTAATCCTGTTACCAGTGGCTGCTGCCAGTGGCGAT
AAGTCGTGTCTTACCGGGTTGGACTCAAGACGATAGTTACCGGATAAGGCGCAGCGGTCGGGCTGAACGG
GGGGTTCGTGCACACAGCCCAGCTTGGAGCGAACGACCTACACCGAACTGAGATACCTACAGCGTGAGCT
ATGAGAAAGCGCCACGCTTCCCGAAGGGAGAAAGGCGGACAGGTATCCGGTAAGCGGCAGGGTCGGAACA
GGAGAGCGCACGAGGGAGCTTCCAGGGGGAAACGCCTGGTATCTTTATAGTCCTGTCGGGTTTCGCCACC
TCTGACTTGAGCGTCGATTTTTGTGATGCTCGTCAGGGGGGCGGAGCCTATGGAAAAACGCCAGCAACGC
GGCCTTTTTACGGTTCCTGGCCTTTTGCTGGCCTTTTGCTCACATGTTCTTTCCTGCGTTATCCCCTGAT
TCTGTGGATAACCGTATTACCGCCTTTGAGTGAGCTGATACCGCTCGCCGCAGCCGAACGACCGAGCGCA
GCGAGTCAGTGAGCGAGGAAGCGGAAGAGCGCCCAATACGCAAACCGCCTCTCCCCGCGCGTTGGCCGAT
TCATTAATGCAGCTGGCACGACAGGTTTCCCGACTGGAAAGCGGGCAGTGAGCGCAACGCAATTAATGTG
AGTTAGCTCACTCATTAGGCACCCCAGGCTTTACACTTTATGCTTCCGGCTCGTATGTTGTGTGGAATTG
TGAGCGGATAACAATTTCACACAGGAAACAGCTATGACCATGATTACGCCAAGCGCGCAATTAACCCTCA
CTAAAGGGAACAAAAGCTGGAGCTGCAAGCTTAATGTAGTCTTATGCAATACTCTTGTAGTCTTGCAACA
TGGTAACGATGAGTTAGCAACATGCCTTACAAGGAGAGAAAAAGCACCGTGCATGCCGATTGGTGGAAGT
AAGGTGGTACGATCGTGCCTTATTAGGAAGGCAACAGACGGGTCTGACATGGATTGGACGAACCACTGAA
TTGCCGCATTGCAGAGATATTGTATTTAAGTGCCTAGCTCGATACATAAACGGGTCTCTCTGGTTAGACC
AGATCTGAGCCTGGGAGCTCTCTGGCTAACTAGGGAACCCACTGCTTAAGCCTCAATAAAGCTTGCCTTG
AGTGCTTCAAGTAGTGTGTGCCCGTCTGTTGTGTGACTCTGGTAACTAGAGATCCCTCAGACCCTTTTAG
TCAGTGTGGAAAATCTCTAGCAGTGGCGCCCGAACAGGGACTTGAAAGCGAAAGGGAAACCAGAGGAGCT
CTCTCGACGCAGGACTCGGCTTGCTGAAGCGCGCACGGCAAGAGGCGAGGGGCGGCGACTGGTGAGTACG
CCAAAAATTTTGACTAGCGGAGGCTAGAAGGAGAGAGATGGGTGCGAGAGCGTCAGTATTAAGCGGGGGA
GAATTAGATCGCGATGGGAAAAAATTCGGTTAAGGCCAGGGGGAAAGAAAAAATATAAATTAAAACATAT
AGTATGGGCAAGCAGGGAGCTAGAACGATTCGCAGTTAATCCTGGCCTGTTAGAAACATCAGAAGGCTGT
AGACAAATACTGGGACAGCTACAACCATCCCTTCAGACAGGATCAGAAGAACTTAGATCATTATATAATA
CAGTAGCAACCCTCTATTGTGTGCATCAAAGGATAGAGATAAAAGACACCAAGGAAGCTTTAGACAAGAT
AGAGGAAGAGCAAAACAAAAGTAAGACCACCGCACAGCAAGCGGCCGCTGATCTTCAGACCTGGAGGAGG
AGATATGAGGGACAATTGGAGAAGTGAATTATATAAATATAAAGTAGTAAAAATTGAACCATTAGGAGTA
GCACCCACCAAGGCAAAGAGAAGAGTGGTGCAGAGAGAAAAAAGAGCAGTGGGAATAGGAGCTTTGTTCC
TTGGGTTCTTGGGAGCAGCAGGAAGCACTATGGGCGCAGCGTCAATGACGCTGACGGTACAGGCCAGACA
ATTATTGTCTGGTATAGTGCAGCAGCAGAACAATTTGCTGAGGGCTATTGAGGCGCAACAGCATCTGTTG
CAACTCACAGTCTGGGGCATCAAGCAGCTCCAGGCAAGAATCCTGGCTGTGGAAAGATACCTAAAGGATC
AACAGCTCCTGGGGATTTGGGGTTGCTCTGGAAAACTCATTTGCACCACTGCTGTGCCTTGGAATGCTAG
TTGGAGTAATAAATCTCTGGAACAGATTTGGAATCACACGACCTGGATGGAGTGGGACAGAGAAATTAAC
AATTACACAAGCTTAATACACTCCTTAATTGAAGAATCGCAAAACCAGCAAGAAAAGAATGAACAAGAAT
TATTGGAATTAGATAAATGGGCAAGTTTGTGGAATTGGTTTAACATAACAAATTGGCTGTGGTATATAAA
ATTATTCATAATGATAGTAGGAGGCTTGGTAGGTTTAAGAATAGTTTTTGCTGTACTTTCTATAGTGAAT
AGAGTTAGGCAGGGATATTCACCATTATCGTTTCAGACCCACCTCCCAACCCCGAGGGGACCCAGAGAGG
GCCTATTTCCCATGATTCCTTCATATTTGCATATACGATACAAGGCTGTTAGAGAGATAATTAGAATTAA
TTTGACTGTAAACACAAAGATATTAGTACAAAATACGTGACGTAGAAAGTAATAATTTCTTGGGTAGTTT
GCAGTTTTAAAATTATGTTTTAAAATGGACTATCATATGCTTACCGTAACTTGAAAGTATTTCGATTTCT
TGGCTTTATATATCTTGTGGAAAGGACGAAACACCGGAGGATCCCGTGCACGAGTGGTTTTAGAGCTAGA
AATAGCAAGTTAAAATAAGGCTAGTCCGTTATCAACTTGAAAAAGTGGCACCGAGTCGGTGCTTTTTTAA
GCTTGGCGTAACTAGATCTTGAGACAAATGGCAGTATTCATCCACAATTTTAAAAGAAAAGGGGGGATTG
GGGGGTACAGTGCAGGGGAAAGAATAGTAGACATAATAGCAACAGACATACAAACTAAAGAATTACAAAA
ACAAATTACAAAAATTCAAAATTTTCGGGTTTATTACAGGGACAGCAGAGATCCACTTTGGCGCCGGCTC
GAGGGGG
