>Addgene plasmid #77378 | DGKQ gRNA (BRDN0001145367) | depositor partial sequence | sequence record 144838 | Target Sequence
GAGGATCCCGTGCACGAGTG
