>Addgene plasmid #77378 | DGKQ gRNA (BRDN0001145367) | addgene partial sequence | sequence record 187645 | hU6-F
TAGAAAGTAATAATTTCTTGGGTAGTTTGCAGTTTTAAAATTATGTTTTAAAATGGACTATCATATGCTT
ACCGTAACTTGAAAGTATTTCGATTTCTTGGCTTTATATATCTTGTGGAAAGGACGAAACACCGGAGGAT
CCCGTGCACGAGTGGTTTTAGAGCTAGAAATAGCAAGTTAAAATAAGGCTAGTCCGTTATCAACTTGAAA
AAGTGGCACCGAGTCGGTGCTTTTTTAAGCTTGGCGTAACTAGATCTTGAGACAAATGGCAGTATTCATC
CACAATTTTAAAAGAAAAGGGGGGATTGGGGGGTACAGTGCAGGGGAAAGAATAGTAGACATAATAGCAA
CAGACATACAAACTAAAGAATTACAAAAACAAATTACAAAAATTCAAAATTTTCGGGTTTATTACAGGGA
CAGCAGAGATCCACTTTGGCGCCGGCTCGAGGGGGCCCGGGTGCAAAGATGGATAAAGTTTTAAACAGAG
AGGAATCTTTGCAGCTAATGGACCTTCTAGGTCTTGAAAGGAGTGGGAATTGGCTCCGGTGCCCGTCAGT
GGGCAGAGCG
